Addgene plasmid #86688: pU6-gRNA-TAZ
Purpose: Expresses a gRNA targeted to human TAZ
Depositing lab: William Pu. Depositing organization: Boston Children's Hospital. Publication: Efficient, footprint-free human iPSC genome editing by consolidation of Cas9/CRISPR and piggyBac technologies. Wang G, Yang L, Grishin D, Rios X, Ye LY, Hu Y, Li K, Zhang D, Church GM, Pu WT. Nat Protoc. 2017 Jan;12(1):88-103. doi: 10.1038/nprot.2016.152. Epub 2016 Dec 8. PubMed 27929521.
Backbone
  Vector backbone: pCR-Blunt-II
  Backbone manufacturer: Life Technologies
  Modifications to backbone: Inserted gBlock containing U6 promoter and TAZ gRNA
  Vector type: CRISPR
  Selectable markers: Zeocin
Growth in bacteria
  Bacterial resistance: Kanamycin, 50 μg/mL
  Growth temperature: 37°C
  Growth strain: DH5alpha
  Copy number: High Copy
Gene/Insert
  Gene/Insert name: U6-gRNA-TAZ
  gRNA/shRNA sequence: GAAGCTCAACCATGGGGACT
  Species: H. sapiens (human)
  GenBank ID: NM_000116
  Entrez Gene: TAFAZZIN (a.k.a. BTHS, CMD3A, EFE, EFE2, G4.5, LVNCX, TAZ, Taz1)
  Promoter: U6
  Cloning method: TOPO Cloning
  Sequencing primers: 5′ M13R; 3′ M13F
Terms and licenses: Academic/Nonprofit Terms; Industry Terms: Not Available to Industry
How to cite: pU6-gRNA-TAZ was a gift from William Pu (Addgene plasmid # 86688 ; http://n2t.net/addgene:86688 ; RRID:Addgene_86688)
