[The description below was written by a language model from this plasmid's Addgene catalogue record and pLannotate feature annotations shown in this document.]
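Description:
pU6-gRNA-TAZ is a small (about 4 kb) CRISPR guide RNA expression plasmid built on the pCR-Blunt-II TOPO cloning backbone. It was made by TOPO-cloning a synthetic gBlock fragment that carries a human U6 promoter and a guide directed against human TAZ (TAFAZZIN, the Barth syndrome gene). The plasmid replicates in E. coli from a high-copy ColE1/pUC-type origin and is selected with kanamycin through the Tn5-derived NeoR/KanR gene. A Sh ble (BleoR) cassette is also present, which accounts for the Zeocin marker listed in the record.

The functional payload is compact. The RNA polymerase III U6 promoter is followed by a short gap that accommodates the 20-nt TAZ-specific spacer and then the Streptococcus pyogenes Cas9 gRNA scaffold, so transcription in human cells yields a complete single guide RNA. The plasmid does not encode Cas9, which must be supplied separately. Partial attB1 and attB2 sites flank the insert and appear to be carried on the synthetic fragment.

The remaining annotations are typical remnants of the TOPO vector. They include the lac promoter/operator and a lacZα–ccdB fusion that is interrupted by the insertion, which is the basis of the backbone's positive selection for recombinants. T7 and SP6 promoters flank the cloning site, and M13 primers are listed for sequencing the insert.

The associated publication describes footprint-free genome editing of human iPSCs that combines Cas9/CRISPR with piggyBac technology. In that context the plasmid serves as the guide component for targeting Cas9 cleavage to the TAZ locus.
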