Features (pLannotate 1.2.2; 18 found; start..end, strand, type, name):
      1..241     +  promoter       U6 promoter: RNA polymerase III promoter for human U6 snRNA
    270..345     +  misc_RNA       gRNA scaffold: guide RNA scaffold for the Streptococcus pyogenes CRISPR/Cas9 system
    357..378     -  protein_bind   attB2 (fragment): mutant version of attB; recombination site for the Gateway® BP reaction BP Clonase™
    456..474     -  promoter       T7 promoter: promoter for bacteriophage T7 RNA polymerase
    477..624     +  CDS            lacZα (fragment): LacZα fragment of β-galactosidase; lacZ fragment
    634..937     +  CDS            ccdB (fragment): CcdB, a bacterial toxin that poisons DNA gyrase; ccdB; Plasmids containing the ccdB gene cannot be propagated in standard E. coli strains.
    985..1254    +  CDS            tnpA (fragment): TN5P_ECOLX - Also known as tnp. Experimental evidence at protein level: Swiss-Prot protein existence level 1. Mediates transposition of transposon Tn5 by a 'cut and paste' mechanism. First, the monomeric transposase binds the 19 bp inverted DNA repeats flanking the transposon. Then, dimerization of the DNA- bound transposase creates a synaptic DNA complex. After nicking of the first DNA strand, excision of the transposon proceeds through a series of intermediates. The transposase then mediates the insertion of the transposon at a new site by strand transfer. The activity of the wild- type tran
   1286..2080    +  CDS            NeoR/KanR: aminoglycoside phosphotransferase from Tn5; aph(3')-II (or nptII); confers resistance to neomycin, kanamycin, and G418 (Geneticin®)
   2101..2151    -  misc_feature   bom (fragment): basis of mobility region from pBR322
   2178..2266    +  promoter       AmpR promoter (fragment): bla
   2286..2660    +  CDS            BleoR: antibiotic-binding protein; Sh ble from Streptoalloteichus hindustanus; confers resistance to bleomycin, phleomycin, and Zeocin™
   2798..3386    +  rep_origin     ori: high-copy-number ColE1/pMB1/pBR322/pUC origin of replication
   3569..3661    +  CDS            lacI (fragment): lac repressor; lacI; The lac repressor binds to the lac operator to inhibit transcription in E. coli. This inhibition can be relieved by adding lactose or isopropyl-β-D-thiogalactopyranoside (IPTG).
   3674..3695    +  protein_bind   CAP binding site: CAP binding activates transcription in the presence of cAMP. E. coli catabolite activator protein
   3710..3740    +  promoter       lac promoter: promoter for the E. coli lac operon
   3748..3764    +  protein_bind   lac operator: The lac repressor binds to the lac operator to inhibit transcription in E. coli. This inhibition can be relieved by adding lactose or isopropyl-β-D-thiogalactopyranoside (IPTG). lac repressor encoded by lacI
   3806..3824    +  promoter       SP6 promoter: promoter for bacteriophage SP6 RNA polymerase
   3901..3920    +  protein_bind   attB1 (fragment): mutant version of attB; recombination site for the Gateway® BP reaction BP Clonase™
>Addgene plasmid #86688 | pU6-gRNA-TAZ | addgene full sequence | sequence record 173348 | Addgene NGS Result
GAGGGCCTATTTCCCATGATTCCTTCATATTTGCATATACGATACAAGGCTGTTAGAGAGATAATTAGAA
TTAATTTGACTGTAAACACAAAGATATTAGTACAAAATACGTGACGTAGAAAGTAATAATTTCTTGGGTA
GTTTGCAGTTTTAAAATTATGTTTTAAAATGGACTATCATATGCTTACCGTAACTTGAAAGTATTTCGAT
TTCTTGGCTTTATATATCTTGTGGAAAGGACGAAACACCGAAGCTCAACCATGGGGACTGTTTTAGAGCT
AGAAATAGCAAGTTAAAATAAGGCTAGTCCGTTATCAACTTGAAAAAGTGGCACCGAGTCGGTGCTTTTT
TTCTAGACCCAGCTTTCTTGTACAAAGTTGGCATTAAGGGCGAATTCTGCAGATATCCATCACACTGGCG
GCCGCTCGAGCATGCATCTAGAGGGCCCAATTCGCCCTATAGTGAGTCGTATTACAATTCACTGGCCGTC
GTTTTACAACGTCGTGACTGGGAAAACCCTGGCGTTACCCAACTTAATCGCCTTGCAGCACATCCCCCTT
TCGCCAGCTGGCGTAATAGCGAAGAGGCCCGCACCGATCGCCCTTCCCAACAGTTGCGCAGCCTATACGT
ACGGCAGTTTAAGGTTTACACCTATAAAAGAGAGAGCCGTTATCGTCTGTTTGTGGATGTACAGAGTGAT
ATTATTGACACGCCGGGGCGACGGATGGTGATCCCCCTGGCCAGTGCACGTCTGCTGTCAGATAAAGTCT
CCCGTGAACTTTACCCGGTGGTGCATATCGGGGATGAAAGCTGGCGCATGATGACCACCGATATGGCCAG
TGTGCCGGTCTCCGTTATCGGGGAAGAAGTGGCTGATCTCAGCCACCGCGAAAATGACATCAAAAACGCC
ATTAACCTGATGTTCTGGGGAATATAAATGTCAGGCATGAGATTATCAAAAAGGATCTTCACCTAGATCC
TTTTCACGTAGAAAGCCAGTCCGCAGAAACGGTGCTGACCCCGGATGAATGTCAGCTACTGGGCTATCTG
GACAAGGGAAAACGCAAGCGCAAAGAGAAAGCAGGTAGCTTGCAGTGGGCTTACATGGCGATAGCTAGAC
TGGGCGGTTTTATGGACAGCAAGCGAACCGGAATTGCCAGCTGGGGCGCCCTCTGGTAAGGTTGGGAAGC
CCTGCAAAGTAAACTGGATGGCTTTCTTGCCGCCAAGGATCTGATGGCGCAGGGGATCAAGCTCTGATCA
AGAGACAGGATGAGGATCGTTTCGCATGATTGAACAAGATGGATTGCACGCAGGTTCTCCGGCCGCTTGG
GTGGAGAGGCTATTCGGCTATGACTGGGCACAACAGACAATCGGCTGCTCTGATGCCGCCGTGTTCCGGC
TGTCAGCGCAGGGGCGCCCGGTTCTTTTTGTCAAGACCGACCTGTCCGGTGCCCTGAATGAACTGCAAGA
CGAGGCAGCGCGGCTATCGTGGCTGGCCACGACGGGCGTTCCTTGCGCAGCTGTGCTCGACGTTGTCACT
GAAGCGGGAAGGGACTGGCTGCTATTGGGCGAAGTGCCGGGGCAGGATCTCCTGTCATCTCACCTTGCTC
CTGCCGAGAAAGTATCCATCATGGCTGATGCAATGCGGCGGCTGCATACGCTTGATCCGGCTACCTGCCC
ATTCGACCACCAAGCGAAACATCGCATCGAGCGAGCACGTACTCGGATGGAAGCCGGTCTTGTCGATCAG
GATGATCTGGACGAAGAGCATCAGGGGCTCGCGCCAGCCGAACTGTTCGCCAGGCTCAAGGCGAGCATGC
CCGACGGCGAGGATCTCGTCGTGACCCATGGCGATGCCTGCTTGCCGAATATCATGGTGGAAAATGGCCG
CTTTTCTGGATTCATCGACTGTGGCCGGCTGGGTGTGGCGGACCGCTATCAGGACATAGCGTTGGCTACC
CGTGATATTGCTGAAGAGCTTGGCGGCGAATGGGCTGACCGCTTCCTCGTGCTTTACGGTATCGCCGCTC
CCGATTCGCAGCGCATCGCCTTCTATCGCCTTCTTGACGAGTTCTTCTGAATTATTAACGCTTACAATTT
CCTGATGCGGTATTTTCTCCTTACGCATCTGTGCGGTATTTCACACCGCATCAGGTGGCACTTTTCGGGG
AAATGTGCGCGGAACCCCTATTTGTTTATTTTTCTAAATACATTCAAATATGTATCCGCTCATGAGACAA
TAACCCTGATAAATGCTTCAATAATAGCACGTGAGGAGGGCCACCATGGCCAAGTTGACCAGTGCCGTTC
CGGTGCTCACCGCGCGCGACGTCGCCGGAGCGGTCGAGTTCTGGACCGACCGGCTCGGGTTCTCCCGGGA
CTTCGTGGAGGACGACTTCGCCGGTGTGGTCCGGGACGACGTGACCCTGTTCATCAGCGCGGTCCAGGAC
CAGGTGGTGCCGGACAACACCCTGGCCTGGGTGTGGGTGCGCGGCCTGGACGAGCTGTACGCCGAGTGGT
CGGAGGTCGTGTCCACGAACTTCCGGGACGCCTCCGGGCCGGCCATGACCGAGATCGGCGAGCAGCCGTG
GGGGCGGGAGTTCGCCCTGCGCGACCCGGCCGGCAACTGCGTGCACTTCGTGGCCGAGGAGCAGGACTGA
CACGTGCTAAAACTTCATTTTTAATTTAAAAGGATCTAGGTGAAGATCCTTTTTGATAATCTCATGACCA
AAATCCCTTAACGTGAGTTTTCGTTCCACTGAGCGTCAGACCCCGTAGAAAAGATCAAAGGATCTTCTTG
AGATCCTTTTTTTCTGCGCGTAATCTGCTGCTTGCAAACAAAAAAACCACCGCTACCAGCGGTGGTTTGT
TTGCCGGATCAAGAGCTACCAACTCTTTTTCCGAAGGTAACTGGCTTCAGCAGAGCGCAGATACCAAATA
CTGTTCTTCTAGTGTAGCCGTAGTTAGGCCACCACTTCAAGAACTCTGTAGCACCGCCTACATACCTCGC
TCTGCTAATCCTGTTACCAGTGGCTGCTGCCAGTGGCGATAAGTCGTGTCTTACCGGGTTGGACTCAAGA
CGATAGTTACCGGATAAGGCGCAGCGGTCGGGCTGAACGGGGGGTTCGTGCACACAGCCCAGCTTGGAGC
GAACGACCTACACCGAACTGAGATACCTACAGCGTGAGCTATGAGAAAGCGCCACGCTTCCCGAAGGGAG
AAAGGCGGACAGGTATCCGGTAAGCGGCAGGGTCGGAACAGGAGAGCGCACGAGGGAGCTTCCAGGGGGA
AACGCCTGGTATCTTTATAGTCCTGTCGGGTTTCGCCACCTCTGACTTGAGCGTCGATTTTTGTGATGCT
CGTCAGGGGGGCGGAGCCTATGGAAAAACGCCAGCAACGCGGCCTTTTTACGGTTCCTGGCCTTTTGCTG
GCCTTTTGCTCACATGTTCTTTCCTGCGTTATCCCCTGATTCTGTGGATAACCGTATTACCGCCTTTGAG
TGAGCTGATACCGCTCGCCGCAGCCGAACGACCGAGCGCAGCGAGTCAGTGAGCGAGGAAGCGGAAGAGC
GCCCAATACGCAAACCGCCTCTCCCCGCGCGTTGGCCGATTCATTAATGCAGCTGGCACGACAGGTTTCC
CGACTGGAAAGCGGGCAGTGAGCGCAACGCAATTAATGTGAGTTAGCTCACTCATTAGGCACCCCAGGCT
TTACACTTTATGCTTCCGGCTCGTATGTTGTGTGGAATTGTGAGCGGATAACAATTTCACACAGGAAACA
GCTATGACCATGATTACGCCAAGCTATTTAGGTGACACTATAGAATACTCAAGCTATGCATCAAGCTTGG
TACCGAGCTCGGATCCACTAGTAACGGCCGCCAGTGTGCTGGAATTCGCCTTTGTACAAAAAAGCAGGCT
TTAAAGGAACCAATTCAGTCGACTGGATCCGGTACCAAGGTCGGGCAGGAA
